Addgene plasmid #190848: pSilencer2.1-U6-bc339
Purpose: For mammalian expression of bc339, the RNA aptamer of β-catenin. Expression is driven by a U6 promoter.
Depositing lab: Gerald Hart. Depositing organization: University of Georgia. Publication: Dual-specificity RNA aptamers enable manipulation of target-specific O-GlcNAcylation and unveil functions of O-GlcNAc on beta-catenin. Zhu Y, Hart GW. Cell. 2022 Dec 30:S0092-8674(22)01529-X. doi: 10.1016/j.cell.2022.12.016. PubMed 36626902.
Backbone
  Vector backbone: pSilencer2.1-U6 hygro
  Total vector size (bp): 4944
  Vector type: Mammalian Expression, Synthetic Biology, Affinity Reagent/ Antibody
  Selectable markers: Hygromycin
Growth in bacteria
  Bacterial resistance: Ampicillin, 100 μg/mL
  Growth temperature: 37°C
  Growth strain: DH5alpha
  Copy number: High Copy
Gene/Insert
  Gene/Insert name: bc339 (an RNA aptamer of β-catenin)
  Species: Synthetic
  Insert size (bp): 107
  Promoter: U6
  Cloning method: Gibson Cloning
  Sequencing primers: 5′ T7, LKO.1 5'; 3′ 2.0Rev
Terms and licenses: Academic/Nonprofit Terms; Industry Terms
How to cite: pSilencer2.1-U6-bc339 was a gift from Gerald Hart (Addgene plasmid # 190848 ; http://n2t.net/addgene:190848 ; RRID:Addgene_190848)
