[The description below was written by a language model from this plasmid's Addgene catalogue record and pLannotate feature annotations shown in this document.]
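Description:
pSilencer2.1-U6-bc339 is a roughly 4.9 kb mammalian expression plasmid built on the pSilencer2.1-U6 hygro backbone, a vector designed for RNA polymerase III-driven transcription of small RNAs. Here it carries bc339, a 107 bp synthetic insert encoding an RNA aptamer that binds β-catenin, introduced by Gibson cloning. In bacteria the plasmid is maintained at high copy through a ColE1/pUC-type origin and selected with ampicillin via the β-lactamase gene. For mammalian cells it carries a hygromycin resistance cassette in which the hygromycin phosphotransferase coding sequence is driven by the SV40 enhancer/early promoter and terminated by an SV40 polyadenylation signal, allowing enrichment or stable selection of transfected cells.

The functional payload sits downstream of the human U6 snRNA promoter, which recruits Pol III to produce abundant, short, non-polyadenylated transcripts, an arrangement suited to expressing a structured aptamer rather than a protein-coding message. The aptamer itself is not annotated in the feature table, but the unannotated gap between the U6 promoter and the following lacZα fragment is consistent with its position. Upstream SP6 and T7 phage promoters, lac promoter/operator elements, and fragments of lacI, lacZα, ble, bom and rop are remnants of the cloning backbone and play no evident role in aptamer expression. The record's purpose is intracellular expression of the β-catenin aptamer in mammalian cells. The associated publication concerns dual-specificity RNA aptamers used to manipulate target-specific O-GlcNAcylation of β-catenin, which suggests that bc339 serves as the β-catenin-binding aptamer in that work, although the record does not spell out its exact role.
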