Features (pLannotate 1.2.2; 20 found; start..end, strand, type, name):
     96..186     +  promoter       AmpR promoter (fragment): bla
    187..480     +  promoter       SV40 promoter (fragment): SV40 enhancer and early promoter
    529..1554    +  CDS            HygR: aminoglycoside phosphotransferase from E. coli; aph(4)-Ia; confers resistance to hygromycin
   1564..1689    +  CDS            ble (fragment): BLE_KLEPN - Experimental evidence at protein level: Swiss-Prot protein existence level 1. Binding protein with a strong affinity to the bleomycin family of antibiotics. Binds to CL990; an antimitotic-antibiotic compound. From Klebsiella pneumoniae.
   1684..1805    +  polyA_signal   SV40 poly(A) signal: SV40 polyadenylation signal
   1878..1894    -  protein_bind   lac operator: The lac repressor binds to the lac operator to inhibit transcription in E. coli. This inhibition can be relieved by adding lactose or isopropyl-β-D-thiogalactopyranoside (IPTG). lac repressor encoded by lacI
   1902..1926    -  promoter       lac promoter (fragment): promoter for the E. coli lac operon
   1936..1955    +  promoter       AmpR promoter (fragment): bla
   1956..2816    +  CDS            AmpR: β-lactamase; bla; confers resistance to ampicillin, carbenicillin, and related antibiotics
   2987..3575    +  rep_origin     ori: high-copy-number ColE1/pMB1/pBR322/pUC origin of replication
   3758..3850    +  CDS            lacI (fragment): lac repressor; lacI; The lac repressor binds to the lac operator to inhibit transcription in E. coli. This inhibition can be relieved by adding lactose or isopropyl-β-D-thiogalactopyranoside (IPTG).
   3863..3884    +  protein_bind   CAP binding site: CAP binding activates transcription in the presence of cAMP. E. coli catabolite activator protein
   3899..3929    +  promoter       lac promoter: promoter for the E. coli lac operon
   3937..3953    +  protein_bind   lac operator: The lac repressor binds to the lac operator to inhibit transcription in E. coli. This inhibition can be relieved by adding lactose or isopropyl-β-D-thiogalactopyranoside (IPTG). lac repressor encoded by lacI
   3997..4015    +  promoter       SP6 promoter: promoter for bacteriophage SP6 RNA polymerase
   4027..4045    +  promoter       T7 promoter: promoter for bacteriophage T7 RNA polymerase
   4176..4416    +  promoter       U6 promoter: RNA polymerase III promoter for human U6 snRNA
   4550..4704    +  CDS            lacZα (fragment): LacZα fragment of β-galactosidase; lacZ fragment
   4710..4809    -  misc_feature   bom (fragment): basis of mobility region from pBR322
   4911..1       -  CDS            rop (fragment) (across the origin): Rop protein, which maintains plasmids at low copy number; rop
>Addgene plasmid #190848 | pSilencer2.1-U6-bc339 | addgene full sequence | sequence record 379273 | Addgene NGS Result
GACGAAAGGGCCTCGTGATACGCCTATTTTTATAGGTTAATGTCATGATAATAATGGTTTCTTAGACGTC
AGGTGGCACTTTTCGGGGAAATGTGCGCGGAACCCCTATTTGTTTATTTTTCTAAATACATTCAAATATG
TATCCGCTCATGAGACAATAACCCTGATAAATGCTTCAATAATATTCCAGCAGGCAGAAGTATGCAAAGC
ATGCATCTCAATTAGTTAGCAACCAGGTGTGGAAAGTCCCCAGGCTCCCCAGCAGGCAGAAGTATGCAAA
GCATGCATCTCAATTAGTCAGCAACCATAGTCCCGCCCCTAACTCCGCCCATCCCGCCCCTAACTCCGCC
CAGTTCCGCCCATTCTCCGCCCCATGGCTGACTAATTTTTTTTATTTATGCAGAGGCCGAGGCCGCCTCT
GCCTCTGAGCTATTCCAGAAGTAGTGGGGAGGCTTTTTTGGAGGCCTAGGCTTTTGCAAAAAGCTCCCGG
GAGCTTGTATATCCATTTTCGGATCTGATCAGCACGTGATGAAAAAGCCTGAACTCACCGCGACGTCTGT
CGAGAAGTTTCTGATCGAAAAGTTCGACAGCGTCTCCGACCTGATGCAGCTCTCGGAGGGCGAAGAATCT
CGTGCTTTCAGCTTCGATGTAGGAGGGCGTGGATATGTCCTGCGGGTAAATAGCTGCGCCGATGGTTTCT
ACAAAGATCGTTATGTTTATCGGCACTTTGCATCGGCCGCGCTCCCGATTCCGGAAGTGCTTGACATTGG
GGAATTCAGCGAGAGCCTGACCTATTGCATCTCCCGCCGTGCACAGGGTGTCACGTTGCAAGACCTGCCT
GAAACCGAACTGCCCGCTGTTCTGCAGCCGGTCGCGGAGGCCATGGATGCGATCGCTGCGGCCGATCTTA
GCCAGACGAGCGGGTTCGGCCCATTCGGACCGCAAGGAATCGGTCAATACACTACATGGCGTGATTTCAT
ATGCGCGATTGCTGATCCCCATGTGTATCACTGGCAAACTGTGATGGACGACACCGTCAGTGCGTCCGTC
GCGCAGGCTCTCGATGAGCTGATGCTTTGGGCCGAGGACTGCCCCGAAGTCCGGCACCTCGTGCACGCGG
ATTTCGGCTCCAACAATGTCCTGACGGACAATGGCCGCATAACAGCGGTCATTGACTGGAGCGAGGCGAT
GTTCGGGGATTCCCAATACGAGGTCGCCAACATCTTCTTCTGGAGGCCGTGGTTGGCTTGTATGGAGCAG
CAGACGCGCTACTTCGAGCGGAGGCATCCGGAGCTTGCAGGATCGCCGCGGCTCCGGGCGTATATGCTCC
GCATTGGTCTTGACCAACTCTATCAGAGCTTGGTTGACGGCAATTTCGATGATGCAGCTTGGGCGCAGGG
TCGATGCGACGCAATCGTCCGATCCGGAGCCGGGACTGTCGGGCGTACACAAATCGCCCGCAGAAGCGCG
GCCGTCTGGACCGATGGCTGTGTAGAAGTACTCGCCGATAGTGGAAACCGACGCCCCAGCACTCGTCCGA
GGGCAAAGGAATAGCACGTGCTACGAGATTTCGATTCCACCGCCGCCTTCTATGAAAGGTTGGGCTTCGG
AATCGTTTTCCGGGACGCCGGCTGGATGATCCTCCAGCGCGGGGATCTCATGCTGGAGTTCTTCGCCCAC
CCCAACTTGTTTATTGCAGCTTATAATGGTTACAAATAAAGCAATAGCATCACAAATTTCACAAATAAAG
CATTTTTTTCACTGCATTCTAGTTGTGGTTTGTCCAAACTCATCAATGTATCTTATCATGTCTGTATACC
GTCGACCTCTAGCTAGAGCTTGGCGTAATCATGGTCATAGCTGTTTCCTGTGTGAAATTGTTATCCGCTC
ACAATTCCACACAACATACGAGCCGGAAGCATAAAGGTAAGCCTGAATATTGAAAAAGGAAGAGTATGAG
TATTCAACATTTCCGTGTCGCCCTTATTCCCTTTTTTGCGGCATTTTGCCTTCCTGTTTTTGCTCACCCA
GAAACGCTGGTGAAAGTAAAAGATGCTGAAGATCAGTTGGGTGCACGAGTGGGTTACATCGAACTGGATC
TCAACAGCGGTAAGATCCTTGAGAGTTTTCGCCCCGAAGAACGTTTTCCAATGATGAGCACTTTTAAAGT
TCTGCTATGTGGCGCGGTATTATCCCGTATTGACGCCGGGCAAGAGCAACTCGGTCGCCGCATACACTAT
TCTCAGAATGACTTGGTTGAGTACTCACCAGTCACAGAAAAGCATCTTACGGATGGCATGACAGTAAGAG
AATTATGCAGTGCTGCCATAACCATGAGTGATAACACTGCGGCCAACTTACTTCTGACAACGATCGGAGG
ACCGAAGGAGCTAACCGCTTTTTTGCACAACATGGGGGATCATGTAACTCGCCTTGATCGTTGGGAACCG
GAGCTGAATGAAGCCATACCAAACGACGAGCGTGACACCACGATGCCTGTAGCAATGGCAACAACGTTGC
GCAAACTATTAACTGGCGAACTACTTACTCTAGCTTCCCGGCAACAATTAATAGACTGGATGGAGGCGGA
TAAAGTTGCAGGACCACTTCTGCGCTCGGCCCTTCCGGCTGGCTGGTTTATTGCTGATAAATCTGGAGCC
GGTGAGCGTGGGTCTCGCGGTATCATTGCAGCACTGGGGCCAGATGGTAAGCCCTCCCGTATCGTAGTTA
TCTACACGACGGGGAGTCAGGCAACTATGGATGAACGAAATAGACAGATCGCTGAGATAGGTGCCTCACT
GATTAAGCATTGGTAACTGTCAGACCAAGTTTACTCATATATACTTTAGATTGATTTAAAACTTCATTTT
TAATTTAAAAGGATCTAGGTGAAGATCCTTTTTGATAATCTCATGACCAAAATCCCTTAACGTGAGTTTT
CGTTCCACTGAGCGTCAGACCCCGTAGAAAAGATCAAAGGATCTTCTTGAGATCCTTTTTTTCTGCGCGT
AATCTGCTGCTTGCAAACAAAAAAACCACCGCTACCAGCGGTGGTTTTTTTGCCGGATCAAGAGCTACCA
ACTCTTTTTCCGAAGGTAACTGGCTTCAGCAGAGCGCAGATACCAAATACTGTTCTTCTAGTGTAGCCGT
AGTTAGGCCACCACTTCAAGAACTCTGTAGCACCGCCTACATACCTCGCTCTGCTAATCCTGTTACCAGT
GGCTGCTGCCAGTGGCGATAAGTCGTGTCTTACCGGGTTGGACTCAAGACGATAGTTACCGGATAAGGCG
CAGCGGTCGGGCTGAACGGGGGGTTCGTGCACACAGCCCAGCTTGGAGCGAACGACCTACACCGAACTGA
GATACCTACAGCGTGAGCTATGAGAAAGCGCCACGCTTCCCGAAGGGAGAAAGGCGGACAGGTATCCGGT
AAGCGGCAGGGTCGGAACAGGAGAGCGCACGAGGGAGCTTCCAGGGGGAAACGCCTGGTATCTTTATAGT
CCTGTCGGGTTTCGCCACCTCTGACTTGAGCGTCGATTTTTGTGATGCTCGTCAGGGGGGCGGAGCCTAT
GGAAAAACGCCAGCAACGCGGCCTTTTTACGGTTCCTGGCCTTTTGCTGGCCTTTTGCTCACATGTTCTT
TCCTGCGTTATCCCCTGATTCTGTGGATAACCGTATTACCGCCTTTGAGTGAGCTGATACCGCTCGCCGC
AGCCGAACGACCGAGCGCAGCGAGTCAGTGAGCGAGGAAGCGGAAGAGCGCCCAATACGCAAACCGCCTC
TCCCCGCGCGTTGGCCGATTCATTAATGCAGCTGGCACGACAGGTTTCCCGACTGGAAAGCGGGCAGTGA
GCGCAACGCAATTAATGTGAGTTAGCTCACTCATTAGGCACCCCAGGCTTTACACTTTATGCTTCCGGCT
CGTATGTTGTGTGGAATTGTGAGCGGATAACAATTTCACACAGGAAACAGCTATGACATGATTACGAATT
GCAACGATTTAGGTGACACTATAGAAGAGAAGGAATTAATACGACTCACTATAGGGAGAGAGAGAGAATT
ACCCTCACTAAAGGGAGGAGAAGCATGAATTCCCCAGTGGAAAGACGCGCAGGCAAAACGCACCACGTGA
CGGAGCGTGACCGCGCGCCGAGCGCGCGCCAAGGTCGGGCAGGAAGAGGGCCTATTTCCCATGATTCCTT
CATATTTGCATATACGATACAAGGCTGTTAGAGAGATAATTAGAATTAATTTGACTGTAAACACAAAGAT
ATTAGTACAAAATACGTGACGTAGAAAGTAATAATTTCTTGGGTAGTTTGCAGTTTTAAAATTATGTTTT
AAAATGGACTATCATATGCTTACCGTAACTTGAAAGTATTTCGATTTCTTGGGTTTATATATCTTGTGGA
AAGGACGAAACACCGGAAAAAAGCTTCTGGGCGGCGATGAGATGACGTGTGCGGTGGTCGAGAGGTACCT
TGGGTGAGGGAAGGGAAGGGAGGTTGACCACTGCGTGACTGCCCAGAAGCTTTTTTTGGAAAAGCTTGGC
ACTGGCCGTCGTTTTACAACGTCGTGACTGGGAAAACCCTGGCGTTACCCAACTTAATCGCCTTGCAGCA
CATCCCCCTTTCGCCAGCTGGCGTAATAGCGAAGAGGCCCGCACCGATCGCCCTTCCCAACAGTTGCGCA
GCCTGAATGGCGAATGGCGCCTGATGCGGTATTTTCTCCTTACGCATCTGTGCGGTATTTCACACCGCAT
ATGGTGCACTCTCAGTACAATCTGCTCTGATGCCGCATAGTTAAGCCAGCCCCGACACCCGCCAACACCC
GCTGACGCGCCCTGACGGGCTTGTCTGCTCCCGGCATCCGCTTACAGACAAGCTGTGACCGTCTCCGGGA
GCTGCATGTGTCAGAGGTTTTCACCGTCATCACCGAAACGCGCGA
